Addgene plasmid #26261: pXN-attPGal4LWL
Depositing lab: Tom Clandinin. Depositing organization: Stanford University. Publication: A versatile in vivo system for directed dissection of gene expression patterns. Gohl DM, Silies MA, Gao XJ, Bhalerao S, Luongo FJ, Lin CC, Potter CJ, Clandinin TR. Nat Methods. 2011 Mar;8(3):231-7. doi: 10.1038/nmeth.1561. PubMed 21473015.
Backbone
  Vector backbone: pCaSpeR4
  Backbone size w/o insert (bp): 9116
  Vector type: Bacterial Expression, Insect Expression ; Drosophila transgenesis
Growth in bacteria
  Bacterial resistance: Ampicillin, 100 μg/mL
  Growth temperature: 37°C
  Growth strain: DH5alpha
  Copy number: High Copy
Gene/Insert
  Gene/Insert name: GAL4
  Species: S. cerevisiae (budding yeast)
  Insert size (bp): 2965
  Entrez Gene: GAL4 (a.k.a. YPL248C, GAL81)
  Cloning method: Restriction Enzyme; 5′ cloning site BamHI (not destroyed); 3′ cloning site SacI (not destroyed)
  Sequencing primers: 5′ CAGTGCACGTTTGCTTGTTGA
Resource information
  A portion of this plasmid was derived from a plasmid made by: Derived from the XN plasmid (obtained from Paul Schedl)
Terms and licenses: Academic/Nonprofit Terms; Industry Terms: Not Available to Industry
How to cite: pXN-attPGal4LWL was a gift from Tom Clandinin (Addgene plasmid # 26261 ; http://n2t.net/addgene:26261 ; RRID:Addgene_26261)
