[The description below was written by a language model from this plasmid's Addgene catalogue record and pLannotate feature annotations shown in this document.]
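Description:
pXN-attPGal4LWL is a P-element transformation vector for Drosophila transgenesis, built on the pCaSpeR4 backbone and derived in part from the XN plasmid. In E. coli it is propagated as a high-copy plasmid through a ColE1/pUC-type origin and selected with ampicillin via the β-lactamase gene. Small fragments of bom, rop and mini-white sequence flanking the bacterial portion appear to be remnants of the parental backbone. The annotated sequence is 12,081 nt, matching the sum of the recorded backbone and insert sizes.

The transposable unit lies between the P element 5′ and 3′ ends, which allow transposase-mediated insertion into the fly genome. Inside it, reading from the 5′ end, are a phage φC31 attP attachment site, a short stretch annotated as P element 5′ sequence together with a fragment of the hsp70Bb promoter, and the full coding sequence of the S. cerevisiae GAL4 transcriptional activator, cloned between BamHI and SacI. Only these short promoter-like fragments precede GAL4. This would suit a minimal-promoter, enhancer-trap design in which GAL4 expression depends on regulatory elements near the insertion site, although the record does not state this explicitly. Downstream, the mini-white eye-colour marker is flanked by two loxP sites (the "LWL" of the name), so transformants can be scored by eye pigmentation and the marker later excised with Cre recombinase.

The attP site gives φC31 integrase a landing sequence next to GAL4 at the insertion locus. This fits the associated publication's theme of an in vivo system for dissecting gene expression patterns, in which integrase and recombinase steps could be used to modify or replace the resident GAL4 cassette.
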