Features (pLannotate 1.2.2; 22 found; start..end, strand, type, name):
     25..609     +  misc_feature   P element 5' end: No description available
    631..649     -  promoter       T7 promoter: promoter for bacteriophage T7 RNA polymerase
    656..674     +  promoter       T3 promoter: promoter for bacteriophage T3 RNA polymerase
    687..711     +  misc_feature   MCS (fragment): pBluescript multiple cloning site
    798..897     +  protein_bind   phage φC31 attP: attachment site of phage φC31 phage φC31 integrase
    978..1081    +  misc_feature   P element 5' end (fragment): No description available
   1087..1131    +  promoter       hsp70 promoter (fragment): Drosophila melanogaster hsp70Bb promoter
   1160..3805    +  CDS            GAL4: GAL4 transcriptional activator; Saccharomyces cerevisiae GAL4
   4044..4064    +  misc_feature   MCS (fragment): pBluescript multiple cloning site
   4301..4325    -  misc_feature   MCS (fragment): pBluescript multiple cloning site
   4331..4364    +  protein_bind   loxP: Cre-mediated recombination occurs in the 8-bp core sequence (GCATACAT). Cre recombinase
   4368..4534    -  polyA_signal   PGK poly(A) signal (fragment): mouse phosphoglycerate kinase 1 polyadenylation signal
   4540..8659    +  gene           mini-white: white; This modified version of the white gene lacks part of the first intron.
   8665..8698    +  protein_bind   loxP: Cre-mediated recombination occurs in the 8-bp core sequence (GCATACAT). Cre recombinase
   9113..9345    +  misc_feature   P element 3' end: P element 3' end
   9345..9847    +  gene           mini-white (fragment): white; This modified version of the white gene lacks part of the first intron.
   9846..9915    -  misc_feature   bom (fragment): basis of mobility region from pBR322
  10017..10052   -  CDS            rop (fragment): Rop protein, which maintains plasmids at low copy number; rop
  10147..10251   +  promoter       AmpR promoter: bla
  10252..11112   +  CDS            AmpR: β-lactamase; bla; confers resistance to ampicillin, carbenicillin, and related antibiotics
  11283..11871   +  rep_origin     ori: high-copy-number ColE1/pMB1/pBR322/pUC origin of replication
  11877..24      +  CDS            mini-white (fragment) (across the origin): Drosophila white gene eye color pigment; white; This is a modified version of the white gene lacking part of the first intron.
>Addgene plasmid #26261 | pXN-attPGal4LWL | depositor full sequence | sequence record 12353 | Author sequence
CCGCTGGACTACGTGGGTCTGGCCCATGATGAAATAACATAAGGTGGTCCCGTCGATAGCCGAAGCTTAC
CGAAGTATACACTTAAATTCAGTGCACGTTTGCTTGTTGAGAGGAAAGGTTGTGTGCGGACAATTTTTTT
TTGAAAACATTAACCCTTACGTGGAATAAAAAAAAATGAAATATTGCAAATTTTGCTGCAAAGCTGTGAC
TGGAGTAAAATTAATTCACGTGCCGAAGTGTGCTATTAAGAGAAAATTGTGGGAGCAGAGCCTTGGGTGC
AGCCTTGGTGAAAACTCCCAAATTTGTGATACCCACTTTAATGATTCGCAGTGGAAGGCTGCACCTGCAA
AAGGTCAGACATTTAAAAGGAGGCGACTCAACGCAGATGCCGTACCTAGTAAAGTGATAGAGCCTGAACC
AGAAAAGATAAAAGAAGGCTATACCAGTGGGAGTACACAAACAGAGTAAGTTTGAATAGTAAAAAAAATC
ATTTATGTAAACAATAACGTGACTGTGCGTTAGGTCCTGTTCATTGTTTAATGAAAATAAGAGCTTGAGG
GAAAAAATTCGTACTTTGGAGTACGAAATGCGTCGTTTAGAGCAGCAGCCGAATTCGGTACCCAATTCGC
CCTATAGTGAGTCGTATTAAGATCTAATTAACCCTCACTAAAGGGAACAAAAGCTGGAGCTCCACCGCGG
TGGCGGCCGCTGCAGGAATTCGGCTTCGACTAGTACTGACGGACACACCGAAGCCCCGGCGGCAACCCTC
AGCGGATGCCCCGGGGCTTCACGTTTTCCCAGGTCAGAAGCGGTTTTCGGGAGTAGTGCCCCAACTGGGG
TAACCTTTGAGTTCTCTCAGTTGGGGGCGTAGGGTCGCCGACATGACACAAGGGGTTGTGACCGGGGTGG
ACACGTACGCGGGTGCTTACGACCGTCAGTCGCGCGAGCGCGACTAGTACAAGCCGAATTCGATATCAAG
CTTACCGAAGTATACACTTAAATTCAGTGCACGTTTGCTTGTTGAGAGGAAAGGTTGTGTGCGGACGAAT
TTTTTTTTGAAAACATTAACCCTTACGTGGATCCCGTAAGCAAATAAACAAGCGCAGCTGAACAAGCTAA
ACAATCTGCAGCCCAAGCTTGAAGCAAGCCTCCTGAAAGATGAAGCTACTGTCTTCTATCGAACAAGCAT
GCGATATTTGCCGACTTAAAAAGCTCAAGTGCTCCAAAGAAAAACCGAAGTGCGCCAAGTGTCTGAAGAA
CAACTGGGAGTGTCGCTACTCTCCCAAAACCAAAAGGTCTCCGCTGACTAGGGCACATCTGACAGAAGTG
GAATCAAGGCTAGAAAGACTGGAACAGCTATTTCTACTGATTTTTCCTCGAGAAGACCTTGACATGATTT
TGAAAATGGATTCTTTACAGGATATAAAAGCATTGTTAACAGGATTATTTGTACAAGATAATGTGAATAA
AGATGCCGTCACAGATAGATTGGCTTCAGTGGAGACTGATATGCCTCTAACATTGAGACAGCATAGAATA
AGTGCGACATCATCATCGGAAGAGAGTAGTAACAAAGGTCAAAGACAGTTGACTGTATCGATTGACTCGG
CAGCTCATCATGATAACTCCACAATTCCGTTGGATTTTATGCCCAGGGATGCTCTTCATGGATTTGATTG
GTCTGAAGAGGATGACATGTCGGATGGCTTGCCCTTCCTGAAAACGGACCCCAACAATAATGGGTTCTTT
GGCGACGGTTCTCTCTTATGTATTCTTCGATCTATTGGCTTTAAACCGGAAAATTACACGAACTCTAACG
TTAACAGGCTCCCGACCATGATTACGGATAGATACACGTTGGCTTCTAGATCCACAACATCCCGTTTACT
TCAAAGTTATCTCAATAATTTTCACCCCTACTGCCCTATCGTGCACTCACCGACGCTAATGATGTTGTAT
AATAACCAGATTGAAATCGCGTCGAAGGATCAATGGCAAATCCTTTTTAACTGCATATTAGCCATTGGAG
CCTGGTGTATAGAGGGGGAATCTACTGATATAGATGTTTTTTACTATCAAAATGCTAAATCTCATTTGAC
GAGCAAGGTCTTCGAGTCAGGTTCCATAATTTTGGTGACAGCCCTACATCTTCTGTCGCGATATACACAG
TGGAGGCAGAAAACAAATACTAGCTATAATTTTCACAGCTTTTCCATAAGAATGGCCATATCATTGGGCT
TGAATAGGGACCTCCCCTCGTCCTTCAGTGATAGCAGCATTCTGGAACAAAGACGCCGAATTTGGTGGTC
TGTCTACTCTTGGGAGATCCAATTGTCCCTGCTTTATGGTCGATCCATCCAGCTTTCTCAGAATACAATC
TCCTTCCCTTCTTCTGTCGACGATGTGCAGCGTACCACAACAGGTCCCACCATATATCATGGCATCATTG
AAACAGCAAGGCTCTTACAAGTTTTCACAAAAATCTATGAACTAGACAAAACAGTAACTGCAGAAAAAAG
TCCTATATGTGCAAAAAAATGCTTGATGATTTGTAATGAGATTGAGGAGGTTTCGAGACAGGCACCAAAG
TTTTTACAAATGGATATTTCCACCACCGCTCTAACCAATTTGTTGAAGGAACACCCTTGGCTATCCTTTA
CAAGATTCGAACTGAAGTGGAAACAGTTGTCTCTTATCATTTATGTATTAAGAGATTTTTTCACTAATTT
TACCCAGAAAAAGTCACAACTAGAACAGGATCAAAATGATCATCAAAGTTATGAAGTTAAACGATGCTCC
ATCATGTTAAGCGATGCAGCACAAAGAACTGTTATGTCTGTAAGTAGCTATATGGACAATCATAATGTCA
CCCCATATTTTGCCTGGAATTGTTCTTATTACTTGTTCAATGCAGTCCTAGTACCCATAAAGACTCTACT
CTCAAACTCAAAATCGAATGCTGAGAATAACGAGACCGCACAATTATTACAACAAATTAACACTGTTCTG
ATGCTATTAAAAAAACTGGCCACTTTTAAAATCCAGACTTGTGAAAAATACATTCAAGTACTGGAAGAGG
TATGTGCGCCGTTTCTGTTATCACAGTGTGCAATCCCATTACCGCATATCAGTTATAACAATAGTAATGG
TAGCGCCATTAAAAATATTGTCGGTTCTGCAACTATCGCCCAATACCCTACTCTTCCGGAGGAAAATGTC
AACAATATCAGTGTTAAATATGTTTCTCCTGGCTCAGTAGGGCCTTCACCTGTGCCATTGAAATCAGGAG
CAAGTTTCAGTGATCTAGTCAAGCTGTTATCTAACCGTCCACCCTCTCGTAACTCTCCAGTGACAATACC
AAGAAGCACACCTTCGCATCGCTCAGTCACGCCTTTTCTAGGGCAACAGCAACAGCTGCAATCATTAGTG
CCACTGACCCCGTCTGCTTTGTTTGGTGGCGCCAATTTTAATCAAAGTGGGAATATTGCTGATAGCTCAT
TGTCCTTCACTTTCACTAACAGTAGCAACGGTCCGAACCTCATAACAACTCAAACAAATTCTCAAGCGCT
TTCACAACCAATTGCCTCCTCTAACGTTCATGATAACTTCATGAATAATGAAATCACGGCTAGTAAAATT
GATGATGGTAATAATTCAAAACCACTGTCACCTGGTTGGACGGACCAAACTGCGTATAACGCGTTTGGAA
TCACTACAGGGATGTTTAATACCACTACAATGGATGATGTATATAACTATCTATTCGATGATGAAGATAC
CCCACCAAACCCAAAAAAAGAGTAAAATGAATCGTAGATACTGAAAAACCCCGCAAGTTCACTTCAACTG
TGCATCGTGCACCATCTCAATTTCTTTCATTTATACATCGTTTTGCCTTCTTTTATGTAACTATACTCCT
CTAAGTTTCAATCTTGGCCATGTAACCTCTGATCTATAGAATTTTTTAAATGACTAGAATTAATGCCCAT
CTTTTTTTTGGACCTAAATTCTTCATGAAAATATATTACGAGGGCTTATTCAGAAGCTTATCGATACCGT
CGACTAAAGCCAAATAGAAAATTATTCAGTTCCTGGCTTAAGTTTTTAAAAGTGATATTATTTATTTGGT
TGTAACCAACCAAAAGAATGTAAATAACTAATACATAATTATGTTAGTTTTAAGTTAGCAACAAATTGAT
TTTAGCTATATTAGCTACTTGGTTAATAAATAGAATATATTTATTTAAAGATAATTGCGTTTTTATTGTC
AGGGAGTGAGTTTGCTTAAAAACTCGTTTAGATCCACTAGTTCTAGAGCGGCCGCTCTAGATAACTTCGT
ATAGCATACATTATACGAAGTTATAGCTTCTGATGGAATTAGAACTTGGCAAAACAATACTGAGAATGAA
GTGTATGTGGAACAGAGGCTGCTGATCTCGTTCTTCAGGCTATGAAACTGACACATTTGGAAACCACAGT
ACTTAGAACCACAAAGTGGGAATCAAGAGAAAAACAATGATCCCACGAGAGATCGAATTCTAGTATGTAT
GTAAGTTAATAAAACCCATTTTTGCGGAAAGTAGATAAAAAAAACATTTTTTTTTTTTACTGCACTGGAT
ATCATTGAACTTATCTGATCAGTTTTAAATTTACTTCGATCCAAGGGTATTTGATGTACCAGGTTCTTTC
GATTACCTCTCACTCAAAATGACATTCCACTCAAAGTCAGCGCTGTTTGCCTCCTTCTCTGTCCACAGAA
ATATCGCCGTCTCTTTCGCCGCTGCGTCCGCTATCTCTTTCGCCACCGTTTGTAGCGTTACGTAGCGTCA
ATGTCCGCCTTCAGTTGCATTTTGTCAGCGGTTTCGTGACGAAGCTCCAAGCGGTTTACGCCATCAATTA
AACACAAAGTGCTGTGCCAAAACTCCTCTCGCTTCTTATTTTTGTTTGTTTTTTGAGTGATTGGGGTGGT
GATTGGTTTTGGGTGGGTAAGCAGGGGAAAGTGTGAAAAATCCCGGCAATGGGCCAAGAGGATCAGGAGC
TATTAATTCGCGGAGGCAGCAAACACCCATCTGCCGAGCATCTGAACAATGTGAGTAGTACATGTGCATA
CATCTTAAGTTCACTTGATCTATAGGAACTGCGATTGCAACATCAAATTGTCTGCGGCGTGAGAACTGCG
ACCCACAAAAATCCCAAACCGCAATTGCACAAACAAATAGTGACACGAAACAGATTATTCTGGTAGCTGT
TCTCGCTATATAAGACAATTTTTGAGATCATATCATGATCAAGACATCTAAAGGCATTCATTTTCGACTA
TATTCTTTTTTACAAAAAATATAACAACCAGATATTTTAAGCTGATCCTAGATGCACAAAAAATAAATAA
AAGTATAAACCTACTTCGTAGGATACTTCGGGGTACTTTTTGTTCGGGGTTAGATGAGCATAACGCTTGT
AGTTGATATTTGAGATCCCCTATCATTGCAGGGTGACAGCGGAGCGGCTTCGCAGAGCTGCATTAACCAG
GGCTTCGGGCAGGCCAAAAACTACGGCACGCTCCGGCCACCCAGTCCGCCGGAGGACTCCGGTTCAGGGA
GCGGCCAACTAGCCGAGAACCTCACCTATGCCTGGCACAATATGGACATCTTTGGGGCGGTCAATCAGCC
GGGCTCCGGATGGCGGCAGCTGGTCAACCGGACACGCGGACTATTCTGCAACGAGCGACACATACCGGCG
CCCAGGAAACATTTGCTCAAGAACGGTGAGTTTCTATTCGCAGTCGGCTGATCTGTGTGAAATCTTAATA
AAGGGTCCAATTACCAATTTGAAACTCAGTTTGCGGCGTGGCCTATCCGGGCGAACTTTTGGCCGTGATG
GGCAGTTCCGGTGCCGGAAAGACGACCCTGCTGAATGCCCTTGCCTTTCGATCGCCGCAGGGCATCCAAG
TATCGCCATCCGGGATGCGACTGCTCAATGGCCAACCTGTGGACGCCAAGGAGATGCAGGCCAGGTGCGC
CTATGTCCAGCAGGATGACCTCTTTATCGGCTCCCTAACGGCCAGGGAACACCTGATTTTCCAAGCCATG
GTGCGGATGCCACGACATCTGACCTATCGGCAGCGAGTGGCCCGCGTGGATCAGGTGATCCAGGAGCTTT
CGCTCAGCAAATGTCAGCACACGATCATCGGTGTGCCCGGCAGGGTGAAAGGTCTGTCCGGCGGAGAAAG
GAAGCGTCTGGCATTCGCCTCCGAGGCTCTAACCGATCCGCCGCTTCTGATCTGCGATGAGCCCACCTCC
GGACTGGACTCCTTTACCGCCCACAGCGTCGTCCAGGTGCTGAAGAAGCTGTCGCAGAAGGGCAAGACCG
TCATCCTGACCATTCATCAGCCGTCTTCCGAGCTGTTTGAGCTCTTTGACAAGATCCTTCTGATGGCCGA
GGGCAGGGTAGCTTTCTTGGGCACTCCCAGCGAAGCCGTCGACTTCTTTTCCTAGTGAGTTCGATGTGTT
TATTAAGGGTATCTAGTATTACATAACATCTCAACTCCTATCCAGCGTGGGTGCCCAGTGTCCTACCAAC
TACAATCCGGCGGACTTTTACGTACAGGTGTTGGCCGTTGTGCCCGGACGGGAGATCGAGTCCCGTGATC
GGATCGCCAAGATATGCGACAATTTTGCCATTAGCAAAGTAGCCCGGGATATGGAGCAGTTGTTGGCCAC
CAAAAATCTGGAGAAGCCACTGGAGCAGCCGGAGAATGGGTACACCTACAAGGCCACCTGGTTCATGCAG
TTCCGGGCGGTCCTGTGGCGATCCTGGCTGTCGGTGCTCAAGGAACCACTCCTCGTAAAAGTGCGACTTA
TTCAGACAACGGTGAGTGGTTCCAGTGGAAACAAATGATATAACGCTTACAATTCTTGGAAACAAATTCG
CTAGATTTTAGATAGAATTGCCTGATTCCACACCCTTCTTAGTTTTTTTCAATGAGATGTATAGTTTATA
GTTTTGCAGAAGATAAATAAATTTCATTTAACTCGCGAATATTAATGAGATGCGAGTAACATTTTAATTT
GCAGATGGTTGCCATCTTGATTGGCCTCATCTTTTTGGGCCAACAACTCACGCAAGTGGGTGTGATGAAT
ATCAACGGAGCCATCTTCCTCTTCCTGACCAACATGACCTTTCAAAACGTCTTTGCCACGATAAATGTAA
GTCATGTTTAGAATACATTTGCATTTCAATAATTTACTAACTTTCTAATGAATCGATTCGATTTAGGTGT
TCACCTCAGAGCTGCCAGTTTTTATGAGGGAGGCCCGAAGTCGACTTTATCGCTGTGACACATACTTTCT
GGGCAAAACGATTGCCGAATTGCCGCTTTTTCTCACAGTGCCACTGGTCTTCACGGCGATTGCCTATCCG
ATGATCGGACTGCGGGCCGGAGTGCTGCACTTCTTCAACTGCCTGGCGCTGGTCACTCTGGTGGCCAATG
TGTCAACGTCCTTCGGATATCTAATATCCTGCGCCAGCTCCTCGACCTCGATGGCGCTGTCTGTGGGTCC
GCCGGTTATCATACCATTCCTGCTCTTTGGCGGCTTCTTCTTGAACTCGGGCTCGGTGCCAGTATACCTC
AAATGGTTGTCGTACCTCTCATGGTTCCGTTACGCCAACGAGGGTCTGCTGATTAACCAATGGGCGGACG
TGGAGCCGGGCGAAATTAGCTGCACATCGTCGAACACCACGTGCCCCAGTTCGGGCAAGGTCATCCTGGA
GACGCTTAACTTCTCCGCCGCCGATCTGCCGCTGGACTACGTGGGTCTGGCCATTCTCATCGTGAGCTTC
CGGGTGCTCGCATATCTGGCTCTAAGACTTCGGGCCCGACGCAAGGAGTAGCCGACATATATCCGAAATA
ACTGCTTGTTTTTTTTTTTTACCATTATTACCATCGTGTTTACTGTTTATTGCCCCCTCAAAAAGCTAAT
GTAATTATATTTGTGCCAATAAAAACAAGATATGACCTATAGAATACAAGTATTTCCCCTTCGAACATCC
CCACAAGTAGACTTTGGATTTGTCTTCTAACCAAAAGACTTACACACCTGCATACCTTACATCAAAAACT
CGTTTATCGCTACATAAAACACCGGGATATATTTTTTATATACATACTTTTCAAATCGCGCGCCCTCTTC
ATAATTCACCTCCACCACACCACGTTTCGTAGTTGCTCTTTCGCTGTCTCCCACCCGCTCTCCGCAACAC
ATTCACCTTTTGTTCGACGACCTTGGAGCGACTGTCGTTAGTTCCGCGCGATTCGGTTCGCTCAAATGGT
TCCGAGTGGTTCATTTCGTCTCAATAGAAATTAGTAATAAATATTTGTATGTACAATTTATTTGCTCCAA
TATATTTGTATATATTTCCCTCACAGCTATATTTATTCTAATTTAATATTATGACTTTTTAAGGTAATTT
TTTGTGACCTGTTCGGAGTGATTAGCGTTACAATTTGAACTGAAAGTGACATCCAGTGTTTGTTCCTTGT
GTAGATGCATCTCAAAAAAATGGTGGGCATAATAGTGTTGTTTATATATATCAAAAATAACAACTATAAT
AATAAGAATACATTTAATTTAGAAAATGCTTGGATTTCACTGGAACTAGAATTCATAACTTCGTATAGCA
TACATTATACGAAGTTATGGATCCTAGTTCTCTCTCTCTCTCTCTTATCTATCGCTACTTGGTTGGCGCG
CTCTCGCGCTCTCTTTGTGTGCGTGTGGGCAGTGTGTTTTTTGTTGTTTTGCGCTTTATGTGTTGTATTT
TGTGTGTTTGGCCGAAGTATTTAAAACAAAAGTGCAGCGGAAATAGTTAATAACAAAATATTAGTCGACG
GTAGCGGTCCGGTTGTTTTCGTGCTCATCGCGAGTACGTATTTATTTTTAAAAAATAATAAACGCGGCAA
ACACAATCACACAAATGTGCAGGCACAGTGGGACAAAGTGCGCTAAATTTGGATATGTAATAAATCCAAA
ACCAAAAAGAAAACAAAAAACGGTAAAATATTTTACTGTTGTTAAAATTCGATCATTCATTATTCGCTGC
ATGAATTAGCTTTGCGTACTCGCAAATTATTAAAAATAAAACTTTAAAAATAATTTCGTCTAATTAATAT
TATGAGTTAATTCAAACCCCACGGACATGCTAAGGGTTAATCAACAATCATATCGCTGTCTCACTCAGAC
TCAATACGACACTCAGAATACTATTCCTTTCACTCGCACTTATTGCAAGCATACGTTAAGTGGATGTCTC
TTGCCGACGGGACCACCTTATGTTATTTCATCATGGTCTGGCCATTCTCATCGTGAGCTTCCGGGTGCTC
GCATATCTGGCTCTAAGACTTCGGGCCCGACGCAAGGAGTAGCCGACATATATCCGAAATAACTGCTTGT
TTTTTTTTTTACCATTATTACCATCGTGTTTACTGTTTATTGCCCCCTCAAAAAGCTAATGTAATTATAT
TTGTGCCAATAAAAACAAGATATGACCTATAGAATACAAGTATTTCCCCTTCGAACATCCCCACAAGTAG
ACTTTGGATTTGTCTTCTAACCAAAAGACTTACACACCTGCATACCTTACATCAAAAACTCGTTTATCGC
TACATAAAACACCGGGATATATTTTTTATATACATACTTTTCAAATCGCGCGCCCTCTTCATAATTCACC
TCCACCACACCACGTTTCGTAGTTGCTCTTTCGCTGTCTCCCACCCGCTCTCCGCAACACATTCACCTTT
TGTTCGACGACCTTGGAGCGACTGTCGTTAGTTCCGCGCGATTCGGTGCGGTATTTCACACCGCATATGG
TGCACTCTCAGTACAATCTGCTCTGATGCCGCATAGTTAAGCCAGCCCCGACACCCGCCAACACCCGCTG
ACGCGCCCTGACGGGCTTGTCTGCTCCCGGCATCCGCTTACAGACAAGCTGTGACCGTCTCCGGGAGCTG
CATGTGTCAGAGGTTTTCACCGTCATCACCGAAACGCGCGAGACGAAAGGGCCTCGTGATACGCCTATTT
TTATAGGTTAATGTCATGATAATAATGGTTTCTTAGACGTCAGGTGGCACTTTTCGGGGAAATGTGCGCG
GAACCCCTATTTGTTTATTTTTCTAAATACATTCAAATATGTATCCGCTCATGAGACAATAACCCTGATA
AATGCTTCAATAATATTGAAAAAGGAAGAGTATGAGTATTCAACATTTCCGTGTCGCCCTTATTCCCTTT
TTTGCGGCATTTTGCCTTCCTGTTTTTGCTCACCCAGAAACGCTGGTGAAAGTAAAAGATGCTGAAGATC
AGTTGGGTGCACGAGTGGGTTACATCGAACTGGATCTCAACAGCGGTAAGATCCTTGAGAGTTTTCGCCC
CGAAGAACGTTTTCCAATGATGAGCACTTTTAAAGTTCTGCTATGTGGCGCGGTATTATCCCGTATTGAC
GCCGGGCAAGAGCAACTCGGTCGCCGCATACACTATTCTCAGAATGACTTGGTTGAGTACTCACCAGTCA
CAGAAAAGCATCTTACGGATGGCATGACAGTAAGAGAATTATGCAGTGCTGCCATAACCATGAGTGATAA
CACTGCGGCCAACTTACTTCTGACAACGATCGGAGGACCGAAGGAGCTAACCGCTTTTTTGCACAACATG
GGGGATCATGTAACTCGCCTTGATCGTTGGGAACCGGAGCTGAATGAAGCCATACCAAACGACGAGCGTG
ACACCACGATGCCTGTAGCAATGGCAACAACGTTGCGCAAACTATTAACTGGCGAACTACTTACTCTAGC
TTCCCGGCAACAATTAATAGACTGGATGGAGGCGGATAAAGTTGCAGGACCACTTCTGCGCTCGGCCCTT
CCGGCTGGCTGGTTTATTGCTGATAAATCTGGAGCCGGTGAGCGTGGGTCTCGCGGTATCATTGCAGCAC
TGGGGCCAGATGGTAAGCCCTCCCGTATCGTAGTTATCTACACGACGGGGAGTCAGGCAACTATGGATGA
ACGAAATAGACAGATCGCTGAGATAGGTGCCTCACTGATTAAGCATTGGTAACTGTCAGACCAAGTTTAC
TCATATATACTTTAGATTGATTTAAAACTTCATTTTTAATTTAAAAGGATCTAGGTGAAGATCCTTTTTG
ATAATCTCATGACCAAAATCCCTTAACGTGAGTTTTCGTTCCACTGAGCGTCAGACCCCGTAGAAAAGAT
CAAAGGATCTTCTTGAGATCCTTTTTTTCTGCGCGTAATCTGCTGCTTGCAAACAAAAAAACCACCGCTA
CCAGCGGTGGTTTGTTTGCCGGATCAAGAGCTACCAACTCTTTTTCCGAAGGTAACTGGCTTCAGCAGAG
CGCAGATACCAAATACTGTCCTTCTAGTGTAGCCGTAGTTAGGCCACCACTTCAAGAACTCTGTAGCACC
GCCTACATACCTCGCTCTGCTAATCCTGTTACCAGTGGCTGCTGCCAGTGGCGATAAGTCGTGTCTTACC
GGGTTGGACTCAAGACGATAGTTACCGGATAAGGCGCAGCGGTCGGGCTGAACGGGGGGTTCGTGCACAC
AGCCCAGCTTGGAGCGAACGACCTACACCGAACTGAGATACCTACAGCGTGAGCATTGAGAAAGCGCCAC
GCTTCCCGAAGGGAGAAAGGCGGACAGGTATCCGGTAAGCGGCAGGGTCGGAACAGGAGAGCGCACGAGG
GAGCTTCCAGGGGGAAACGCCTGGTATCTTTATAGTCCTGTCGGGTTTCGCCACCTCTGACTTGAGCGTC
GATTTTTGTGATGCTCGTCAGGGGGGCGGAGCCTATGGAAAAACGCCTTCTTCTTGAACTCGGGCTCGGT
GCCAGTATACCTCAAATGGTTGTCGTACCTCTCATGGTTCCGTTACGCCAACGAGGGTCTGCTGATTAAC
CAATGGGCGGACGTGGAGCCGGGCGAAATTAGCTGCACATCGTCGAACACCACGTGCCCCAGTTCGGGCA
AGGTCATCCTGGAGACGCTTAACTTCTCCGCCGCCGATCTG
