>Addgene plasmid #26261 | pXN-attPGal4LWL | addgene partial sequence | sequence record 32411 | 26261 with miniwhite-R (AAGAGATAGCGGACGCAGCG)
CAGCGCTGACTTTGAGTGGAATGTCATTTTGAGTGAGAGGTAATCGAAAGAACCTGGTACATCAAATACC
CTTGGATCGAAGTAAATTTAAAACTGATCAGATAAGTTCAATGATATCCAGTGCAGTAAAAAAAAAAAAT
GTTTTTTTTATCTACTTTCCGCAAAAATGGGTTTTATTAACTTACATACATACTAGAATTCGATCTCTCG
TGGGATCATTGTTTTTCTCTTGATTCCCACTTTGTGGTTCTAAGTACTGTGGTTTCCAAATGTGTCAGTT
TCATAGCCTGAAGAACGAGATCAGCAGCCTCTGTTCCACATACACTTCATTCTCAGTATTGTTTTGCCAA
GTTCTAATTCCATCAGAAGCTATAACTTCGTATAATGTATGCTATACGAAGTTATCTAGAGCGGCCGCTC
TAGAACTAGTGGATCTAAACGAGTTTTTAAGCAAACTCACTCCCTGACAATAAAAACGCAATTATCTTTA
AATAAATATATTCTATTTATTAACCAAGTAGCTAATATAGCTAAAATCAATTTGTTGCTAACTTAAAACT
AACATAATTATGTATTAGTTATTTACATTCTTTTGGTTGGTTACAACCAAATAAATAATATCACTTTTAA
AAACTTAAGCCAGGAACTGAATAATTTTCTATTTGGCTTTAGTCGACGGTATCGATAAGCTTCTGAATAA
GCCCTCGTAATATATTTTCATGAAGAATTTAGGTCCAAAAAAAAGATGGGCATTAATTCTAGTCATTTAA
AAAATTCTATAGATCAGAGGTTACATGGCCAAGATTGAAACTTAGAGGAGTATAGTTACATAAAAGAAGG
CAAAACGATGTATAAATGAAAGAAATTGAGATGGTGCACGATGC
