>Addgene plasmid #26261 | pXN-attPGal4LWL | addgene partial sequence | sequence record 32412 | 26261 with miniwhite-F (TTTGTGACCTGTTCGGAGTGA)
TTTGTTCCTTGTGTAGATGCATCTCAAAAAAATGGTGGGCATAATAGTGTTGTTTATATATATCAAAAAT
AACAACTATAATAATAAGAATACATTTAATTTAGAAAATGCTTGGATTTCACTGGAACTAGAATTCATAA
CTTCGTATAGCATACATTATACGAAGTTATGGATCCTAGTTCTCTCTCTCTCTCTCTTATCTATCGCTAC
TTGGTTGGCGCGCTCTCGCGCTCTCTTTGTGTGCGTGTGGGCAGTGTGTTTTTTGTTGTTTTGCGCTTTA
TGTGTTGTATTTTGTGTGTTTGGCCGAAGTATTTAAAACAAAAGTGCAGCGGAAATAGTTAATAACAAAA
TATTAGTCGACGGTAGCGGTCCGGTTGTTTTCGTGCTCATCGCGAGTACGTATTTATTTTTAAAAAATAA
TAAACGCGGCAAACACAATCACACAAATGTGCAGGCACAGTGGGACAAAGTGCGCTAAATTTGGATATGT
AATAAATCCAAAACCAAAAAGAAAACAAAAAACGGTAAAATATTTTACTGTTGTTAAAATTCGATCATTC
ATTATTCGCTGCATGAATTAGCTTTGCGTACTCGCAAATTATTAAAAATAAAACTTTAAAAATAATTTCG
TCTAATTAATATTATGAGTTAATTCAAACCCCACGGACATGCTAAGGGTTAATCAACAATCATATCGCTG
TCTCACTCAGACTCAATACGACACTCAGAATACTATTCCTTTCACTCGCACTTATTGCAAGCATACGTTA
AGTGGATGTCTCTTGCCGACGGGACCACCTTATGTTATTTCATCATGGTCTGGCCATTCTCATCGTGAGC
TTCCGGGTGCTCGCATATCTGGCTCTAAGACCGCAGGA
