>Addgene plasmid #26261 | pXN-attPGal4LWL | addgene partial sequence | sequence record 32413 | 26261 with Gal4_N_term
TCGGCAGCTCATCATGATAACTCCACAATTCCGTTGGATTTTATGCCCAGGGATGCTCTTCATGGATTTG
ATTGGTCTGAAGAGGATGACATGTCGGATGGCTTGCCCTTCCTGAAAACGGACCCCAACAATAATGGGTT
CTTTGGCGACGGTTCTCTCTTATGTATTCTTCGATCTATTGGCTTTAAACCGGAAAATTACACGAACTCT
AACGTTAACAGGCTCCCGACCATGATTACGGATAGATACACGTTGGCTTCTAGATCCACAACATCCCGTT
TACTTCAAAGTTATCTCAATAATTTTCACCCCTACTGCCCTATCGTGCACTCACCGACGCTAATGATGTT
GTATAATAACCAGATTGAAATCGCGTCGAAGGATCAATGGCAAATCCTTTTTAACTGCATATTAGCCATT
GGAGCCTGGTGTATAGAGGGGGAATCTACTGATATAGATGTTTTTTACTATCAAAATGCTAAATCTCATT
TGACGAGCAAGGTCTTCGAGTCAGGTTCCATAATTTTGGTGACAGCCCTACATCTTCTGTCGCGATATAC
ACAGTGGAGGCAGAAAACAAATACTAGCTATAATTTTCACAGCTTTTCCATAAGAATGGCCATATCATTG
GGCTTGAATAGGGACCTCCCCTCGTCCTTCAGTGATAGCAGCATTCTG
